>Addgene plasmid #159169 | hHS1 | addgene full sequence | sequence record 311538 | Addgene NGS Result
TGTGTTGGAGGTCGCTGAGTAGTGCGCGAGCAAAATTTAAGCTACAACAAGGCAAGGCTTGACCGACAAT
TGCATGAAGAATCTGCTTAGGGTTAGGCGTTTTGCGCTGCTTCGCGATGTACGGGCCAGATATACGCGTT
GACATTGATTATTGACTAGTTATTAATAGTAATCAATTACGGGGTCATTAGTTCATAGCCCATATATGGA
GTTCCGCGTTACATAACTTACGGTAAATGGCCCGCCTGGCTGACCGCCCAACGACCCCCGCCCATTGACG
TCAATAATGACGTATGTTCCCATAGTAACGCCAATAGGGACTTTCCATTGACGTCAATGGGTGGAGTATT
TACGGTAAACTGCCCACTTGGCAGTACATCAAGTGTATCATATGCCAAGTACGCCCCCTATTGACGTCAA
TGACGGTAAATGGCCCGCCTGGCATTATGCCCAGTACATGACCTTATGGGACTTTCCTACTTGGCAGTAC
ATCTACGTATTAGTCATCGCTATTACCATGGTGATGCGGTTTTGGCAGTACATCAATGGGCGTGGATAGC
GGTTTGACTCACGGGGATTTCCAAGTCTCCACCCCATTGACGTCAATGGGAGTTTGTTTTGGCACCAAAA
TCAACGGGACTTTCCAAAATGTCGTAACAACTCCGCCCCATTGACGCAAATGGGCGGTAGGCGTGTACGG
TGGGAGGTCTATATAAGCAGAGCTCTCTGGCTAACTAGAGAACCCACTGCTTACTGGCTTATCGAAATTA
ATACGACTCACTATAGGGAGACCCAAGCTGGCTAGCGTTTAAACTTAAGCTTGGTACCGAGCTCGGATCC
GCCACCATGCACATGGTCAGCGAGCTGATCAAGGAAAACATGCACATGAAACTGTACATGGAGGGGACTG
TGAACAATCACCATTTCAAATGCACCTCCGAGGGCGAAGGGAAGCCCTACGAGGGCACACAGACTATGAG
GATCAAGGCAGTGGAGGGAGGACCACTGCCATTCGCCTTTGACATTCTGGCTACCTCATTCATGTACGGC
AGCAAAACCTTCATCAATCACACTCAGGGGATTCCCGACTTCTTTAAGCAGTCTTTCCCTGAAGGCTTTA
CTTGGGAGCGAGTGACCACATACGAGGATGGAGGCGTCCTGACCGCCACACAGGACACAAGTCTGCAGGA
TGGCTGTCTGATCTATAACGTGAAGATTCGCGGGGTCAACTTTCCCAGTAATGGACCTGTGATGCAGAAG
AAAACCCTGGGATGGGAGGCTTCAACTGAAACCCTGTACCCAGCAGACGGAGGACTGGAGGGACGAGCAG
ATATGGCTCTGAAACTGGTGGGCGGGGGACACCTGATCTGCAACCTGAAGACTACCTATCGGTCCAAGAA
ACCTGCTAAGAATCTGAAAATGCCAGGCGTGTACTATGTGGACCGGAGACTGGAGAGAATTAAGGAAGCA
GATAAAGAGACCTACGTGGAGCAGCACGAAGTGGCTGTCGCACGATATTGTGACCTGCCTTCTAAACTGG
GCCATCGGGGCGGGTCTATGGTGAGTAAGGGCGAGGAACTGTTCACAGGGGTGGTCCCAATCCTGGTGGA
ACTGGACGGCGATGTCAATGGGCACAAGTTCAGCGTGTCCGGAGAGGGAGAAGGGGACGCAACCTTTGGA
GGCAGCGCCGACCTGGAAGATAATATGGAGACACTGAACGATAATCTGAAAGTGATCGAGAAAGCCGACA
ACGCCGCTCAGGTCAAGGATGCTCTGACTAAAATGAGGGCAGCCGCTCTGGATGCACAGAAAGCCACCCC
CCCTAAGCTGGAAGACAAATCACCTGATAGCCCAGAGATGAAGGACTTCCGCCACGGATTTGATATCCTG
GTCGGCCAGATTGACGATGCTCTGAAGCTGGCAAATGAAGGCAAGGTGAAAGAGGCACAGGCAGCCGCTG
AGCAGCTGAAAACAACTAGGAACGCCTACCATCAGAAGTATCGCGGGGGAAAGCTGACACTGAAATTCAT
CTGCACCACAGGCAAGCTGCCCGTGCCCTGGCCAACTCTGGTCACTACCCTGGGATACGGCGTGCAGTGT
TTTTCCCGCTATCCAGACCACATGAAGCAGCATGATTTCTTTAAATCTGCCATGCCCGAAGGCTACGTGC
AGGAGAGAACCATCTTCTTTAAGGACGATGGAAACTATAAAACAAGGGCTGAAGTGAAGTTCGAGGGAGA
CACTCTGGTCAACCGCATCGAACTGAAGGGCATTGACTTTAAAGAGGATGGAAATATTCTGGGCCACAAG
CTGGAATACAACTATAATAGCCATAACGTGTACATCATGGCCGATAAGCAGAAAAACGGCATTAAGGTCA
ATTTCAAAATCCGGCACAATATTGAGGACGGGAGCGTGCAGCTGGCCGATCATTACCAGCAGAACACCCC
AATCGGGGACGGACCAGTGCTGCTGCCCGATAATCACTATCTGTCCACACAGTCTGCCCTGAGTAAGGAC
CCTAACGAAAAAAGAGATCACATGGTGCTGCTGGAGTTTGTCACCGCAGCCGGGATTACACTGGGAATGG
ACGAGCTGTACAAGTGACTCGAGTCTAGAGGGCCCGTTTAAACCCGCTGATCAGCCTCGACTGTGCCTTC
TAGTTGCCAGCCATCTGTTGTTTGCCCCTCCCCCGTGCCTTCCTTGACCCTGGAAGGTGCCACTCCCACT
GTCCTTTCCTAATAAAATGAGGAAATTGCATCGCATTGTCTGAGTAGGTGTCATTCTATTCTGGGGGGTG
GGGTGGGGCAGGACAGCAAGGGGGAGGATTGGGAAGACAATAGCAGGCATGCTGGGGATGCGGTGGGCTC
TATGGCTTCTGAGGCGGAAAGAACCAGCTGGGGCTCTAGGGGGTATCCCC
[124 nt withheld, positions 2921-3044]
C
[91 nt withheld, positions 3046-3136]
A
[49 nt withheld, positions 3138-3186]
CCTTTGACGTTGGAGTCCACGTTCTTT
[37 nt withheld, positions 3214-3250]
ACCCTATCTCGGTCTATTCTTTTGATTTATAAGGGATTTTGCCGATTTCGGCCTATTGGTTAAAAAATGA
GCTGATTTAACAAAAATTTAACGCGAATTAATTCTGTGGAATGTGTGTCAGTTAGGGTGTGGAAAGTCCC
CAGGCTCCCCAGCAGGCAGAAGTATGCAAAGCATGCATCTCAATTAGTCAGCAACCAGGTGTGGAAAGTC
CCCAGGCTCCCCAGCAGGCAGAAGTATGCAAAGCATGCATCTCAATTAGTCAGCAACCATAGTCCCGCCC
CTAACTCCGCCCATCCCGCCCCTAACTCCGCCCAGTTCCGCCCATTCTCCGCCCCATGGCTGACTAATTT
TTTTTATTTATGCAGAGGCCGAGGCCGCCTCTGCCTCTGAGCTATTCCAGAAGTAGTGAGGAGGCTTTTT
TGGAGGCCTAGGCTTTTGCAAAAAGCTCCCGGGAGCTTGTATATCCATTTTCGGATCTGATCAGCACGTG
TTGACAATTAATCATCGGCATAGTATATCGGCATAGTATAATACGACAAGGTGAGGAACTAAACCATGGC
CAAGTTGACCAGTGCCGTTCCGGTGCTCACCGCGCGCGACGTCGCCGGAGCGGTCGAGTTCTGGACCGAC
CGGCTCGGGTTCTCCCGGGACTTCGTGGAGGACGACTTCGCCGGTGTGGTCCGGGACGACGTGACCCTGT
TCATCAGCGCGGTCCAGGACCAGGTGGTGCCGGACAACACCCTGGCCTGGGTGTGGGTGCGCGGCCTGGA
CGAGCTGTACGCCGAGTGGTCGGAGGTCGTGTCCACGAACTTCCGGGACGCCTCCGGGCCGGCCATGACC
GAGATCGGCGAGCAGCCGTGGGGGCGGGAGTTCGCCCTGCGCGACCCGGCCGGCAACTGCGTGCACTTCG
TGGCCGAGGAGCAGGACTGACACGTGCTACGAGATTTCGATTCCACCGCCGCCTTCTATGAAAGGTTGGG
CTTCGGAATCGTTTTCCGGGACGCCGGCTGGATGATCCTCCAGCGCGGGGATCTCATGCTGGAGTTCTTC
GCCCACCCCAACTTGTTTATTGCAGCTTATAATGGTTACAAATAAAGCAATAGCATCACAAATTTCACAA
ATAAAGCATTTTTTTCACTGCATTCTAGTTGTGGTTTGTCCAAACTCATCAATGTATCTTATCATGTCTG
TATACCGTCGACCTCTAGCTAGAGCTTGGCGTAATCATGGTCATAGCTGTTTCCTGTGTGAAATTGTTAT
CCGCTCACAATTCCACACAACATACGAGCCGGAAGCATAAAGTGTAAAGCCTGGGGTGCCTAATGAGTGA
GCTAACTCACATTAATTGCGTTGCGCTCACTGCCCGCTTTCCAGTCGGGAAACCTGTCGTGCCAGCTGCA
TTAATGAATCGGCCAACGCGCGGGGAGAGGCGGTTTGCGTATTGGGCGCTCTTCCGCTTCCTCGCTCACT
GACTCGCTGCGCTCGGTCGTTCGGCTGCGGCGAGCGGTATCAGCTCACTCAAAGGCGGTAATACGGTTAT
CCACAGAATCAGGGGATAACGCAGGAAAGAACATGTGAGCAAAAGGCCAGCAAAAGGCCAGGAACCGTAA
AAAGGCCGCGTTGCTGGCGTTTTTCCATAGGCTCCGCCCCCCTGACGAGCATCACAAAAATCGACGCTCA
AGTCAGAGGTGGCGAAACCCGACAGGACTATAAAGATACCAGGCGTTTCCCCCTGGAAGCTCCCTCGTGC
GCTCTCCTGTTCCGACCCTGCCGCTTACCGGATACCTGTCCGCCTTTCTCCCTTCGGGAAGCGTGGCGCT
TTCTCATAGCTCACGCTGTAGGTATCTCAGTTCGGTGTAGGTCGTTCGCTCCAAGCTGGGCTGTGTGCAC
GAACCCCCCGTTCAGCCCGACCGCTGCGCCTTATCCGGTAACTATCGTCTTGAGTCCAACCCGGTAAGAC
ACGACTTATCGCCACTGGCAGCAGCCACTGGTAACAGGATTAGCAGAGCGAGGTATGTAGGCGGTGCTAC
AGAGTTCTTGAAGTGGTGGCCTAACTACGGCTACACTAGAAGAACAGTATTTGGTATCTGCGCTCTGCTG
AAGCCAGTTACCTTCGGAAAAAGAGTTGGTAGCTCTTGATCCGGCAAACAAACCACCGCTGGTAGCGGTG
GTTTTTTTGTTTGCAAGCAGCAGATTACGCGCAGAAAAAAAGGATCTCAAGAAGATCCTTTGATCTTTTC
TACGGGGTCTGACGCTCAGTGGAACGAAAACTCACGTTAAGGGATTTTGGTCATGAGATTATCAAAAAGG
ATCTTCACCTAGATCCTTTTAAATTAAAAATGAAGTTTTAAATCAATCTAAAGTATATATGAGTAAACTT
GGTCTGACAGTTACCAATGCTTAATCAGTGAGGCACCTATCTCAGCGATCTGTCTATTTCGTTCATCCAT
AGTTGCCTGACTCCCCGTCGTGTAGATAACTACGATACGGGAGGGCTTACCATCTGGCCCCAGTGCTGCA
ATGATACCGCGAGACCCACGCTCACCGGCTCCAGATTTATCAGCAATAAACCAGCCAGCCGGAAGGGCCG
AGCGCAGAAGTGGTCCTGCAACTTTATCCGCCTCCATCCAGTCTATTAATTGTTGCCGGGAAGCTAGAGT
AAGTAGTTCGCCAGTTAATAGTTTGCGCAACGTTGTTGCCATTGCTACAGGCATCGTGGTGTCACGCTCG
TCGTTTGGTATGGCTTCATTCAGCTCCGGTTCCCAACGATCAAGGCGAGTTACATGATCCCCCATGTTGT
GCAAAAAAGCGGTTAGCTCCTTCGGTCCTCCGATCGTTGTCAGAAGTAAGTTGGCCGCAGTGTTATCACT
CATGGTTATGGCAGCACTGCATAATTCTCTTACTGTCATGCCATCCGTAAGATGCTTTTCTGTGACTGGT
GAGTACTCAACCAAGTCATTCTGAGAATAGTGTATGCGGCGACCGAGTTGCTCTTGCCCGGCGTCAATAC
GGGATAATACCGCGCCACATAGCAGAACTTTAAAAGTGCTCATCATTGGAAAACGTTCTTCGGGGCGAAA
ACTCTCAAGGATCTTACCGCTGTTGAGATCCAGTTCGATGTAACCCACTCGTGCACCCAACTGATCTTCA
GCATCTTTTACTTTCACCAGCGTTTCTGGGTGAGCAAAAACAGGAAGGCAAAATGCCGCAAAAAAGGGAA
TAAGGGCGACACGGAAATGTTGAATACTCATACTCTTCCTTTTTCAATATTATTGAAGCATTTATCAGGG
TTATTGTCTCATGAGCGGATACATATTTGAATGTATTTAGAAAAATAAACAAATAGGGGTTCCGCGCACA
TTTCCCCGAAAAGTGCCACCTGACGTCGACGGATCGGGAGATCTCCCGATCCCCTATGGTGCACTCTCAG
TACAATCTGCTCTGATGCCGCATAGTTAAGCCAGTATCTGCTCCCTGCTTG
Features (pLannotate 1.2.2; 23 found; start..end, strand, type, name):
    141..520     +  enhancer       CMV enhancer: human cytomegalovirus immediate early enhancer
    521..724     +  promoter       CMV promoter: human cytomegalovirus (CMV) immediate early promoter
    720..753     +  LTR            5' LTR (truncated) (fragment): truncated 5' long terminal repeat (LTR) from HIV-1
    769..787     +  promoter       T7 promoter: promoter for bacteriophage T7 RNA polymerase
    853..1548    +  CDS            mKate2: mKate2 is a basic (constitutively fluorescent) red fluorescent protein published in 2009, derived from Entacmaea quadricolor. It is reported to be a rapidly-maturing monomer with moderate acid sensitivity.
   1540..2322    +  CDS            cEGFP: cEGFP is a basic (constitutively fluorescent) green fluorescent protein published in 2008, derived from Aequorea victoria.
   2335..2604    +  CDS            cEGFP (fragment): cEGFP is a basic (constitutively fluorescent) green fluorescent protein published in 2008, derived from Aequorea victoria.
   2651..2875    +  polyA_signal   bGH poly(A) signal: bovine growth hormone polyadenylation signal
   2879..2900    +  promoter       SV40 promoter (fragment): SV40 enhancer and early promoter
   2921..3349    +  rep_origin     f1 ori (sequence partly withheld): f1 bacteriophage origin of replication; arrow indicates direction of (+) strand synthesis
   3363..3692    +  promoter       SV40 promoter: SV40 enhancer and early promoter
   3740..3787    +  promoter       EM7 promoter: synthetic bacterial promoter&nbsp
   3806..4180    +  CDS            BleoR: antibiotic-binding protein; Sh ble from Streptoalloteichus hindustanus; confers resistance to bleomycin, phleomycin, and Zeocin™
   4190..4315    +  CDS            ble (fragment): BLE_KLEPN - Experimental evidence at protein level: Swiss-Prot protein existence level 1. Binding protein with a strong affinity to the bleomycin family of antibiotics. Binds to CL990; an antimitotic-antibiotic compound. From Klebsiella pneumoniae.
   4310..4431    +  polyA_signal   SV40 poly(A) signal: SV40 polyadenylation signal
   4504..4520    -  protein_bind   lac operator: The lac repressor binds to the lac operator to inhibit transcription in E. coli. This inhibition can be relieved by adding lactose or isopropyl-β-D-thiogalactopyranoside (IPTG). lac repressor encoded by lacI
   4528..4558    -  promoter       lac promoter: promoter for the E. coli lac operon
   4573..4594    -  protein_bind   CAP binding site: CAP binding activates transcription in the presence of cAMP. E. coli catabolite activator protein
   4607..4699    -  CDS            lacI (fragment): lac repressor; lacI; The lac repressor binds to the lac operator to inhibit transcription in E. coli. This inhibition can be relieved by adding lactose or isopropyl-β-D-thiogalactopyranoside (IPTG).
   4882..5470    -  rep_origin     ori: high-copy-number ColE1/pMB1/pBR322/pUC origin of replication
   5641..6501    -  CDS            AmpR: β-lactamase; bla; confers resistance to ampicillin, carbenicillin, and related antibiotics
   6502..6606    -  promoter       AmpR promoter: bla
   6665..6717    -  misc_feature   bom (fragment): basis of mobility region from pBR322
