[The description below was written by a language model from this plasmid's Addgene catalogue record and pLannotate feature annotations shown in this document.]
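Description:
hHS1 is a mammalian expression plasmid encoding a human codon-optimized version of the genetically encoded heme sensor HS1, intended to report labile heme in the cytosol. It is built on a pcDNA3-eGFP backbone, with the sensor placed between BamHI and XhoI sites downstream of the CMV immediate-early enhancer and promoter and followed by the bovine growth hormone polyadenylation signal. A T7 promoter lies between the CMV promoter and the insert and can serve as a sequencing primer site.

According to the depositor, HS1 consists of the His/Met-coordinating four-helix-bundle hemoprotein cytochrome b562 fused to two fluorescent proteins, EGFP and mKATE2. The feature table shows an mKate2 coding sequence immediately followed by EGFP sequence annotated in two pieces. No cytochrome b562 feature is called, so its position within the fusion cannot be read directly from the annotation. The record does not spell out the readout mechanism, though the pairing of two fluorophores with a heme-binding domain suits ratiometric imaging of heme availability in live cells.

For propagation in E. coli the plasmid carries a high-copy ColE1/pUC-type origin and an ampicillin resistance gene, plus an f1 origin. Selection in mammalian cells relies on a bleomycin/Zeocin resistance gene (Sh ble) driven by the SV40 early promoter, with an EM7 bacterial promoter upstream and an SV40 polyadenylation signal downstream. The catalogue lists a total size of 7,906 bp, whereas the sequenced record used for annotation is 6,731 nt. The record does not explain this discrepancy.
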