Addgene plasmid #159169: hHS1
Purpose: Human codon-optimized cytosolic labile heme reporter
Depositing lab: Amit Reddi. Depositing organization: Georgia Institute of Technology. Publication: Heme dynamics and trafficking factors revealed by genetically encoded fluorescent heme sensors. Hanna DA, Harvey RM, Martinez-Guzman O, Yuan X, Chandrasekharan B, Raju G, Outten FW, Hamza I, Reddi AR. Proc Natl Acad Sci U S A. 2016 Jul 5;113(27):7539-44. doi: 10.1073/pnas.1523802113. Epub 2016 May 31. PubMed 27247412.
Backbone
  Vector backbone: pcDNA3-eGFP
  Backbone manufacturer: Doug Golenbock (Addgene #13031)
  Backbone size w/o insert (bp): 6146
  Total vector size (bp): 7906
  Vector type: Mammalian Expression
  Selectable markers: BleoR
Growth in bacteria
  Bacterial resistance: Ampicillin, 100 μg/mL
  Growth temperature: 37°C
  Growth strain: DH5alpha
  Copy number: High Copy
Gene/Insert
  Gene/Insert name: hHS1
  Species: H. sapiens (human)
  Insert size (bp): 1760
  Promoter: CMV
  Cloning method: Restriction Enzyme; 5′ cloning site BamHI (not destroyed); 3′ cloning site XhoI (not destroyed)
  Sequencing primers: 5′ CMV-F or T7
Terms and licenses: Academic/Nonprofit Terms; Industry Terms: Not Available to Industry
Depositor comments: The first-generation heme sensor, HS1, consists of a heme-binding domain, the His/Met coordinating 4-alpha-helical bundle hemoprotein cytochrome b562 (Cyt b562) (13), fused to a pair of fluorescent proteins, EGFP and Katushka 2 (mKATE2)
How to cite: hHS1 was a gift from Amit Reddi (Addgene plasmid # 159169 ; http://n2t.net/addgene:159169 ; RRID:Addgene_159169)
