>Addgene plasmid #159169 | hHS1 | depositor partial sequence | sequence record 307555 | Insert
ATGCACATGGTCAGCGAGCTGATCAAGGAAAACATGCACATGAAACTGTACATGGAGGGGACTGTGAACA
ATCACCATTTCAAATGCACCTCCGAGGGCGAAGGGAAGCCCTACGAGGGCACACAGACTATGAGGATCAA
GGCAGTGGAGGGAGGACCACTGCCATTCGCCTTTGACATTCTGGCTACCTCATTCATGTACGGCAGCAAA
ACCTTCATCAATCACACTCAGGGGATTCCCGACTTCTTTAAGCAGTCTTTCCCTGAAGGCTTTACTTGGG
AGCGAGTGACCACATACGAGGATGGAGGCGTCCTGACCGCCACACAGGACACAAGTCTGCAGGATGGCTG
TCTGATCTATAACGTGAAGATTCGCGGGGTCAACTTTCCCAGTAATGGACCTGTGATGCAGAAGAAAACC
CTGGGATGGGAGGCTTCAACTGAAACCCTGTACCCAGCAGACGGAGGACTGGAGGGACGAGCAGATATGG
CTCTGAAACTGGTGGGCGGGGGACACCTGATCTGCAACCTGAAGACTACCTATCGGTCCAAGAAACCTGC
TAAGAATCTGAAAATGCCAGGCGTGTACTATGTGGACCGGAGACTGGAGAGAATTAAGGAAGCAGATAAA
GAGACCTACGTGGAGCAGCACGAAGTGGCTGTCGCACGATATTGTGACCTGCCTTCTAAACTGGGCCATC
GGGGCGGGTCTATGGTGAGTAAGGGCGAGGAACTGTTCACAGGGGTGGTCCCAATCCTGGTGGAACTGGA
CGGCGATGTCAATGGGCACAAGTTCAGCGTGTCCGGAGAGGGAGAAGGGGACGCAACCTTTGGAGGCAGC
GCCGACCTGGAAGATAATATGGAGACACTGAACGATAATCTGAAAGTGATCGAGAAAGCCGACAACGCCG
CTCAGGTCAAGGATGCTCTGACTAAAATGAGGGCAGCCGCTCTGGATGCACAGAAAGCCACCCCCCCTAA
GCTGGAAGACAAATCACCTGATAGCCCAGAGATGAAGGACTTCCGCCACGGATTTGATATCCTGGTCGGC
CAGATTGACGATGCTCTGAAGCTGGCAAATGAAGGCAAGGTGAAAGAGGCACAGGCAGCCGCTGAGCAGC
TGAAAACAACTAGGAACGCCTACCATCAGAAGTATCGCGGGGGAAAGCTGACACTGAAATTCATCTGCAC
CACAGGCAAGCTGCCCGTGCCCTGGCCAACTCTGGTCACTACCCTGGGATACGGCGTGCAGTGTTTTTCC
CGCTATCCAGACCACATGAAGCAGCATGATTTCTTTAAATCTGCCATGCCCGAAGGCTACGTGCAGGAGA
GAACCATCTTCTTTAAGGACGATGGAAACTATAAAACAAGGGCTGAAGTGAAGTTCGAGGGAGACACTCT
GGTCAACCGCATCGAACTGAAGGGCATTGACTTTAAAGAGGATGGAAATATTCTGGGCCACAAGCTGGAA
TACAACTATAATAGCCATAACGTGTACATCATGGCCGATAAGCAGAAAAACGGCATTAAGGTCAATTTCA
AAATCCGGCACAATATTGAGGACGGGAGCGTGCAGCTGGCCGATCATTACCAGCAGAACACCCCAATCGG
GGACGGACCAGTGCTGCTGCCCGATAATCACTATCTGTCCACACAGTCTGCCCTGAGTAAGGACCCTAAC
GAAAAAAGAGATCACATGGTGCTGCTGGAGTTTGTCACCGCAGCCGGGATTACACTGGGAATGGACGAGC
TGTACAAGTGA
